>Addgene plasmid #236759 | dSpCas9-SmBiT | addgene full sequence | sequence record 469921 | Addgene NGS Result
GAAGATCCTTTGATCTTTTCTACGGGGTCTGACGCTCAGTGGAACGAAAACTCACGTTAAGGGATTTTGG
TCATGAGATTATCAAAAAGGATCTTCACCTAGATCCTTTTAAATTAAAAATGAAGTTTTAAATCAATCTA
AAGTATATATGAGTAAACTTGGTCTGACAGTTACCAATGCTTAATCAGTGAGGCACCTATCTCAGCGATC
TGTCTATTTCGTTCATCCATAGTTGCCTGACTCCCCGTCGTGTAGATAACTACGATACGGGAGGGCTTAC
CATCTGGCCCCAGTGCTGCAATGATACCGCGAGACCCACGCTCACCGGCTCCAGATTTATCAGCAATAAA
CCAGCCAGCCGGAAGGGCCGAGCGCAGAAGTGGTCCTGCAACTTTATCCGCCTCCATCCAGTCTATTAAT
TGTTGCCGGGAAGCTAGAGTAAGTAGTTCGCCAGTTAATAGTTTGCGCAACGTTGTTGCCATTGCTACAG
GCATCGTGGTGTCACGCTCGTCGTTTGGTATGGCTTCATTCAGCTCCGGTTCCCAACGATCAAGGCGAGT
TACATGATCCCCCATGTTGTGCAAAAAAGCGGTTAGCTCCTTCGGTCCTCCGATCGTTGTCAGAAGTAAG
TTGGCCGCAGTGTTATCACTCATGGTTATGGCAGCACTGCATAATTCTCTTACTGTCATGCCATCCGTAA
GATGCTTTTCTGTGACTGGTGAGTACTCAACCAAGTCATTCTGAGAATAGTGTATGCGGCGACCGAGTTG
CTCTTGCCCGGCGTCAATACGGGATAATACCGCGCCACATAGCAGAACTTTAAAAGTGCTCATCATTGGA
AAACGTTCTTCGGGGCGAAAACTCTCAAGGATCTTACCGCTGTTGAGATCCAGTTCGATGTAACCCACTC
GTGCACCCAACTGATCTTCAGCATCTTTTACTTTCACCAGCGTTTCTGGGTGAGCAAAAACAGGAAGGCA
AAATGCCGCAAAAAAGGGAATAAGGGCGACACGGAAATGTTGAATACTCATACTCTTCCTTTTTCAATAT
TATTGAAGCATTTATCAGGGTTATTGTCTCATGAGCGGATACATATTTGAATGTATTTAGAAAAATAAAC
AAATAGGGGTTCCGCGCACATTTCCCCGAAAAGTGCCACCTGACGTCGACGGATCGGGAGATCTCCCGAT
CCCCTATGGTGCACTCTCAGTACAATCTGCTCTGATGCCGCATAGTTAAGCCAGTATCTGCTCCCTGCTT
GTGTGTTGGAGGTCGCTGAGTAGTGCGCGAGCAAAATTTAAGCTACAACAAGGCAAGGCTTGACCGACAA
TTGCATGAAGAATCTGCTTAGGGTTAGGCGTTTTGCGCTGCTTCGCGATGTACGGGCCAGATATACGCGT
TGACATTGATTATTGACTAGTTATTAATAGTAATCAATTACGGGGTCATTAGTTCATAGCCCATATATGG
AGTTCCGCGTTACATAACTTACGGTAAATGGCCCGCCTGGCTGACCGCCCAACGACCCCCGCCCATTGAC
GTCAATAATGACGTATGTTCCCATAGTAACGCCAATAGGGACTTTCCATTGACGTCAATGGGTGGAGTAT
TTACGGTAAACTGCCCACTTGGCAGTACATCAAGTGTATCATATGCCAAGTACGCCCCCTATTGACGTCA
ATGACGGTAAATGGCCCGCCTGGCATTATGCCCAGTACATGACCTTATGGGACTTTCCTACTTGGCAGTA
CATCTACGTATTAGTCATCGCTATTACCATGGTGATGCGGTTTTGGCAGTACATCAATGGGCGTGGATAG
CGGTTTGACTCACGGGGATTTCCAAGTCTCCACCCCATTGACGTCAATGGGAGTTTGTTTTGGCACCAAA
ATCAACGGGACTTTCCAAAATGTCGTAACAACTCCGCCCCATTGACGCAAATGGGCGGTAGGCGTGTACG
GTGGGAGGTCTATATAAGCAGAGCTCGTTTAGTGAACCGTCAGATCGCCTGGACACGCCATCCACGCTGT
TTTGACCTCCATAGAAGACACCGGGACCGATCCAGCCTCCGGACTCTAGAGGATCGAACCCTTGCCACCA
TGCCCAAGAAGAAGAGGAAGGTGGGAGGCTCCGGAGGAAGCGACTATAAGGACCACGACGGAGACTACAA
GGATCATGATATTGATTACAAAGACGATGACGATAAGGGTGGCGGGTCCGGCGGTGGATCCGGTACCGGA
GGGAGTGGTGGAAGCGGCGGTTCTGGTGGCTCAGGCGGCAGCGGCCGGCCAATGGACAAGAAGTACTCCA
TTGGGCTCGCTATCGGCACAAACAGCGTCGGCTGGGCCGTCATTACGGACGAGTACAAGGTGCCGAGCAA
AAAATTCAAAGTTCTGGGCAATACCGATCGCCACAGCATAAAGAAGAACCTCATTGGCGCCCTCCTGTTC
GACTCCGGGGACACGGCCGAAGCCACGCGGCTCAAAAGAACAGCACGGCGCAGATATACCCGCAGAAAGA
ATCGGATCTGCTACCTGCAGGAGATCTTTAGTAATGAGATGGCTAAGGTGGATGACTCTTTCTTCCATAG
GCTGGAGGAGTCCTTTTTGGTGGAGGAGGATAAAAAGCACGAGCGCCACCCAATCTTTGGCAATATCGTG
GACGAGGTGGCGTACCATGAAAAGTACCCAACCATATATCATCTGAGGAAGAAGCTTGTAGACAGTACTG
ATAAGGCTGACTTGCGGTTGATCTATCTCGCGCTGGCGCATATGATCAAATTTCGGGGACACTTCCTCAT
CGAGGGGGACCTGAACCCAGACAACAGCGATGTCGACAAACTCTTTATCCAACTGGTTCAGACTTACAAT
CAGCTTTTCGAAGAGAACCCGATCAACGCATCCGGAGTTGACGCCAAAGCAATCCTGAGCGCTAGGCTGT
CCAAATCCCGGCGGCTCGAAAACCTCATCGCACAGCTCCCTGGGGAGAAGAAGAACGGCCTGTTTGGTAA
TCTTATCGCCCTGTCACTCGGGCTGACCCCCAACTTTAAATCTAACTTCGACCTGGCCGAAGATGCCAAG
CTTCAACTGAGCAAAGACACCTACGATGATGATCTCGACAATCTGCTGGCCCAGATCGGCGACCAGTACG
CAGACCTTTTTTTGGCGGCAAAGAACCTGTCAGACGCCATTCTGCTGAGTGATATTCTGCGAGTGAACAC
GGAGATCACCAAAGCTCCGCTGAGCGCTAGTATGATCAAGCGCTATGATGAGCACCACCAAGACTTGACT
TTGCTGAAGGCCCTTGTCAGACAGCAACTGCCTGAGAAGTACAAGGAAATTTTCTTCGATCAGTCTAAAA
ATGGCTACGCCGGATACATTGACGGCGGAGCAAGCCAGGAGGAATTTTACAAATTTATTAAGCCCATCTT
GGAAAAAATGGACGGCACCGAGGAGCTGCTGGTAAAGCTTAACAGAGAAGATCTGTTGCGCAAACAGCGC
ACTTTCGACAATGGAAGCATCCCCCACCAGATTCACCTGGGCGAACTGCACGCTATCCTCAGGCGGCAAG
AGGATTTCTACCCCTTTTTGAAAGATAACAGGGAAAAGATTGAGAAAATCCTCACATTTCGGATACCCTA
CTATGTAGGCCCCCTCGCCCGGGGAAATTCCAGATTCGCGTGGATGACTCGCAAATCAGAAGAGACCATC
ACTCCCTGGAACTTCGAGGAAGTCGTGGATAAGGGGGCCTCTGCCCAGTCCTTCATCGAAAGGATGACTA
ACTTTGATAAAAATCTGCCTAACGAAAAGGTGCTTCCTAAACACTCTCTGCTGTACGAGTACTTCACAGT
TTATAACGAGCTCACCAAGGTCAAATACGTCACAGAAGGGATGAGAAAGCCAGCATTCCTGTCTGGAGAG
CAGAAGAAAGCTATCGTGGACCTCCTCTTCAAGACGAACCGGAAAGTTACCGTGAAACAGCTCAAAGAAG
ACTATTTCAAAAAGATTGAATGTTTCGACTCTGTTGAAATCAGCGGAGTGGAGGATCGCTTCAACGCATC
CCTGGGAACGTATCACGATCTCCTGAAAATCATTAAAGACAAGGACTTCCTGGACAATGAGGAGAACGAG
GACATTCTTGAGGACATTGTCCTCACCCTTACGTTGTTTGAAGATAGGGAGATGATTGAAGAACGCTTGA
AAACTTACGCTCATCTCTTCGACGACAAAGTCATGAAACAGCTCAAGAGGCGCCGATATACAGGATGGGG
GCGGCTGTCAAGAAAACTGATCAATGGGATCCGAGACAAGCAGAGTGGAAAGACAATCCTGGATTTTCTT
AAGTCCGATGGATTTGCCAACAGGAACTTCATGCAGTTGATCCATGATGACTCTCTCACCTTTAAGGAGG
ACATCCAGAAAGCACAAGTTTCTGGCCAGGGGGACAGTCTTCACGAGCACATCGCTAATCTTGCAGGTAG
CCCAGCTATCAAAAAGGGAATACTGCAGACCGTTAAGGTCGTGGATGAACTCGTCAAAGTAATGGGAAGG
CATAAGCCCGAGAATATCGTTATCGAGATGGCCCGAGAGAACCAAACTACCCAGAAGGGACAGAAGAACA
GTAGGGAAAGGATGAAGAGGATTGAAGAGGGTATAAAAGAACTGGGGTCCCAAATCCTTAAGGAACACCC
AGTTGAAAACACCCAGCTTCAGAATGAGAAGCTCTACCTGTACTACCTGCAGAACGGCAGGGACATGTAC
GTGGATCAGGAACTGGACATCAATCGGCTCTCCGACTACGACGTGGATGCTATCGTGCCCCAGTCTTTTC
TCAAAGATGATTCTATTGATAATAAAGTGTTGACAAGATCCGATAAAAATAGAGGGAAGAGTGATAACGT
CCCCTCAGAAGAAGTTGTCAAGAAAATGAAAAATTATTGGCGGCAGCTGCTGAACGCCAAACTGATCACA
CAACGGAAGTTCGATAATCTGACTAAGGCTGAACGAGGTGGCCTGTCTGAGTTGGATAAAGCCGGCTTCA
TCAAAAGGCAGCTTGTTGAGACACGCCAGATCACCAAGCACGTGGCCCAAATTCTCGATTCACGCATGAA
CACCAAGTACGATGAAAATGACAAACTGATTCGAGAGGTGAAAGTTATTACTCTGAAGTCTAAGCTGGTC
TCAGATTTCAGAAAGGACTTTCAGTTTTATAAGGTGAGAGAGATCAACAATTACCACCATGCGCATGATG
CCTACCTGAATGCAGTGGTAGGCACTGCACTTATCAAAAAATATCCCAAGCTTGAATCTGAATTTGTTTA
CGGAGACTATAAAGTGTACGATGTTAGGAAAATGATCGCAAAGTCTGAGCAGGAAATAGGCAAGGCCACC
GCTAAGTACTTCTTTTACAGCAATATTATGAATTTTTTCAAGACCGAGATTACACTGGCCAATGGAGAGA
TTCGGAAGCGACCACTTATCGAAACAAACGGAGAAACAGGAGAAATCGTGTGGGACAAGGGTAGGGATTT
CGCGACAGTCCGGAAGGTCCTGTCCATGCCGCAGGTGAACATCGTTAAAAAGACCGAAGTACAGACCGGA
GGCTTCTCCAAGGAAAGTATCCTCCCGAAAAGGAACAGCGACAAGCTGATCGCACGCAAAAAAGATTGGG
ACCCCAAGAAATACGGCGGATTCGATTCTCCTACAGTCGCTTACAGTGTACTGGTTGTGGCCAAAGTGGA
GAAAGGGAAGTCTAAAAAACTCAAAAGCGTCAAGGAACTGCTGGGCATCACAATCATGGAGCGATCAAGC
TTCGAAAAAAACCCCATCGACTTTCTCGAGGCGAAAGGATATAAAGAGGTCAAAAAAGACCTCATCATTA
AGCTTCCCAAGTACTCTCTCTTTGAGCTTGAAAACGGCCGGAAACGAATGCTCGCTAGTGCGGGCGAGCT
GCAGAAAGGTAACGAGCTGGCACTGCCCTCTAAATACGTTAATTTCTTGTATCTGGCCAGCCACTATGAA
AAGCTCAAAGGGTCTCCCGAAGATAATGAGCAGAAGCAGCTGTTCGTGGAACAACACAAACACTACCTTG
ATGAGATCATCGAGCAAATAAGCGAATTCTCCAAAAGAGTGATCCTCGCCGACGCTAACCTCGATAAGGT
GCTTTCTGCTTACAATAAGCACAGGGATAAGCCCATCAGGGAGCAGGCAGAAAACATTATCCACTTGTTT
ACTCTGACCAACTTGGGCGCGCCTGCAGCCTTCAAGTACTTCGACACCACCATAGACAGAAAGCGGTACA
CCTCTACAAAGGAGGTCCTGGACGCCACACTGATTCATCAGTCAATTACGGGGCTCTATGAAACAAGAAT
CGACCTCTCTCAGCTCGGTGGGGACGGTGGTAGTGGAGGTTCAGGAGGATCCGGGGGGAGCGGAGGGAGC
GCTAGCGTGACCGGCTACCGGCTGTTCGAGGAGATTCTGGGTGGAGGCTCCGGAGGTGGATCTAAAAGGC
CGGCGGCCACGAAAAAGGCCGGTCAGGCAAAAAAGAAAAAGGGTGGTAGTGGAAGCGGAGCGGCCGCATG
AAAGGGTTCGATCCCTACCGGTTAGTAATGAGTTTAAACGGGGGAGGCTAACTGAAACACGGAAGGAGAC
AATACCGGAAGGAACCCGCGCTATGACGGCAATAAAAAGACAGAATAAAACGCACGGGTGTTGGGTCGTT
TGTTCATAAACGCGGGGTTCGGTCCCAGGGCTGGCACTCTGTCGATACCCCACCGAGACCCCATTGGGGC
CAATACGCCCGCGTTTCTTCCTTTTCCCCACCCCACCCCCCAAGTTCGGGTGAAGGCCCAGGGCTCGCAG
CCAACGTCGGGGCGGCAGGCCCTGCCATAGCAGATCTGCGCAGCTGGGGCTCTAGGGGGTATCCCC
[124 nt withheld, positions 6927-7050]
C
[91 nt withheld, positions 7052-7142]
A
[49 nt withheld, positions 7144-7192]
CCTTTGACGTTGGAGTCCACGTTCTTT
[37 nt withheld, positions 7220-7256]
ACCCTATCTCGGTCTATTCTTTTGATTTATAAGGGATTTTGCCGATTTCGGCCTATTGGTTAAAAAATGA
GCTGATTTAACAAAAATTTAACGCGAATTAATTCTGTGGAATGTGTGTCAGTTAGGGTGTGGAAAGTCCC
CAGGCTCCCCAGCAGGCAGAAGTATGCAAAGCATGCATCTCAATTAGTCAGCAACCAGGTGTGGAAAGTC
CCCAGGCTCCCCAGCAGGCAGAAGTATGCAAAGCATGCATCTCAATTAGTCAGCAACCATAGTCCCGCCC
CTAACTCCGCCCATCCCGCCCCTAACTCCGCCCAGTTCCGCCCATTCTCCGCCCCATGGCTGACTAATTT
TTTTTATTTATGCAGAGGCCGAGGCCGCCTCTGCCTCTGAGCTATTCCAGAAGTAGTGAGGAGGCTTTTT
TGGAGGCCTAGGCTTTTGCAAAAAGCTCCCGGGAGCTTGTATATCCATTTTCGGATCTGATCAAGAGACA
GGATGAGGATCGTTTCGCATGATTGAACAAGATGGATTGCACGCAGGTTCTCCGGCCGCTTGGGTGGAGA
GGCTATTCGGCTATGACTGGGCACAACAGACAATCGGCTGCTCTGATGCCGCCGTGTTCCGGCTGTCAGC
GCAGGGGCGCCCGGTTCTTTTTGTCAAGACCGACCTGTCCGGTGCCCTGAATGAACTGCAGGACGAGGCA
GCGCGGCTATCGTGGCTGGCCACGACGGGCGTTCCTTGCGCAGCTGTGCTCGACGTTGTCACTGAAGCGG
GAAGGGACTGGCTGCTATTGGGCGAAGTGCCGGGGCAGGATCTCCTGTCATCTCACCTTGCTCCTGCCGA
GAAAGTATCCATCATGGCTGATGCAATGCGGCGGCTGCATACGCTTGATCCGGCTACCTGCCCATTCGAC
CACCAAGCGAAACATCGCATCGAGCGAGCACGTACTCGGATGGAAGCCGGTCTTGTCGATCAGGATGATC
TGGACGAAGAGCATCAGGGGCTCGCGCCAGCCGAACTGTTCGCCAGGCTCAAGGCGCGCATGCCCGACGG
CGAGGATCTCGTCGTGACCCATGGCGATGCCTGCTTGCCGAATATCATGGTGGAAAATGGCCGCTTTTCT
GGATTCATCGACTGTGGCCGGCTGGGTGTGGCGGACCGCTATCAGGACATAGCGTTGGCTACCCGTGATA
TTGCTGAAGAGCTTGGCGGCGAATGGGCTGACCGCTTCCTCGTGCTTTACGGTATCGCCGCTCCCGATTC
GCAGCGCATCGCCTTCTATCGCCTTCTTGACGAGTTCTTCTGAGCGGGACTCTGGGGTTCGCGAAATGAC
CGACCAAGCGACGCCCAACCTGCCATCACGAGATTTCGATTCCACCGCCGCCTTCTATGAAAGGTTGGGC
TTCGGAATCGTTTTCCGGGACGCCGGCTGGATGATCCTCCAGCGCGGGGATCTCATGCTGGAGTTCTTCG
CCCACCCCAACTTGTTTATTGCAGCTTATAATGGTTACAAATAAAGCAATAGCATCACAAATTTCACAAA
TAAAGCATTTTTTTCACTGCATTCTAGTTGTGGTTTGTCCAAACTCATCAATGTATCTTATCATGTCTGT
ATACCGTCGACCTCTAGCTAGAGCTTGGCGTAATCATGGTCATAGCTGTTTCCTGTGTGAAATTGTTATC
CGCTCACAATTCCACACAACATACGAGCCGGAAGCATAAAGTGTAAAGCCTGGGGTGCCTAATGAGTGAG
CTAACTCACATTAATTGCGTTGCGCTCACTGCCCGCTTTCCAGTCGGGAAACCTGTCGTGCCAGCTGCAT
TAATGAATCGGCCAACGCGCGGGGAGAGGCGGTTTGCGTATTGGGCGCTCTTCCGCTTCCTCGCTCACTG
ACTCGCTGCGCTCGGTCGTTCGGCTGCGGCGAGCGGTATCAGCTCACTCAAAGGCGGTAATACGGTTATC
CACAGAATCAGGGGATAACGCAGGAAAGAACATGTGAGCAAAAGGCCAGCAAAAGGCCAGGAACCGTAAA
AAGGCCGCGTTGCTGGCGTTTTTCCATAGGCTCCGCCCCCCTGACGAGCATCACAAAAATCGACGCTCAA
GTCAGAGGTGGCGAAACCCGACAGGACTATAAAGATACCAGGCGTTTCCCCCTGGAAGCTCCCTCGTGCG
CTCTCCTGTTCCGACCCTGCCGCTTACCGGATACCTGTCCGCCTTTCTCCCTTCGGGAAGCGTGGCGCTT
TCTCATAGCTCACGCTGTAGGTATCTCAGTTCGGTGTAGGTCGTTCGCTCCAAGCTGGGCTGTGTGCACG
AACCCCCCGTTCAGCCCGACCGCTGCGCCTTATCCGGTAACTATCGTCTTGAGTCCAACCCGGTAAGACA
CGACTTATCGCCACTGGCAGCAGCCACTGGTAACAGGATTAGCAGAGCGAGGTATGTAGGCGGTGCTACA
GAGTTCTTGAAGTGGTGGCCTAACTACGGCTACACTAGAAGAACAGTATTTGGTATCTGCGCTCTGCTGA
AGCCAGTTACCTTCGGAAAAAGAGTTGGTAGCTCTTGATCCGGCAAACAAACCACCGCTGGTAGCGGTGG
TTTTTTTGTTTGCAAGCAGCAGATTACGCGCAGAAAAAAAGGATCTCAA
Features (pLannotate 1.2.2; 19 found; start..end, strand, type, name):
    171..1031    -  CDS            AmpR: β-lactamase; bla; confers resistance to ampicillin, carbenicillin, and related antibiotics
   1032..1136    -  promoter       AmpR promoter: bla
   1195..1247    -  misc_feature   bom (fragment): basis of mobility region from pBR322
   1402..1781    +  enhancer       CMV enhancer: human cytomegalovirus immediate early enhancer
   1782..1985    +  promoter       CMV promoter: human cytomegalovirus (CMV) immediate early promoter
   2292..6391    +  CDS            Cas9 (fragment): Cas9 (Csn1) endonuclease from the Streptococcus pyogenes Type II CRISPR/Cas system generates RNA-guided double strand breaks in DNA
   6504..6551    +  CDS            nucleoplasmin NLS: bipartite nuclear localization signal from nucleoplasmin
   6677..6725    +  polyA_signal   HSV TK poly(A) signal: herpes simplex virus thymidine kinase polyadenylation signal (Cole and Stacy, 1985)
   6816..6832    -  polyA_signal   bGH poly(A) signal (fragment): bovine growth hormone polyadenylation signal
   6927..7355    +  rep_origin     f1 ori (sequence partly withheld): f1 bacteriophage origin of replication; arrow indicates direction of (+) strand synthesis
   7369..7698    +  promoter       SV40 promoter: SV40 enhancer and early promoter
   7765..8556    +  CDS            neo: KKA2_KLEPN - Also known as kan, nptII. Experimental evidence at protein level: Swiss-Prot protein existence level 1. Resistance to kanamycin, neomycin, paromomycin, ribostamycin, butirosin and gentamicin B. From Klebsiella pneumoniae.
   8582..8740    +  CDS            ble (fragment): BLE_KLEPN - Experimental evidence at protein level: Swiss-Prot protein existence level 1. Binding protein with a strong affinity to the bleomycin family of antibiotics. Binds to CL990; an antimitotic-antibiotic compound. From Klebsiella pneumoniae.
   8735..8856    +  polyA_signal   SV40 poly(A) signal: SV40 polyadenylation signal
   8929..8945    -  protein_bind   lac operator: The lac repressor binds to the lac operator to inhibit transcription in E. coli. This inhibition can be relieved by adding lactose or isopropyl-β-D-thiogalactopyranoside (IPTG). lac repressor encoded by lacI
   8953..8983    -  promoter       lac promoter: promoter for the E. coli lac operon
   8998..9019    -  protein_bind   CAP binding site: CAP binding activates transcription in the presence of cAMP. E. coli catabolite activator protein
   9032..9124    -  CDS            lacI (fragment): lac repressor; lacI; The lac repressor binds to the lac operator to inhibit transcription in E. coli. This inhibition can be relieved by adding lactose or isopropyl-β-D-thiogalactopyranoside (IPTG).
   9307..9895    -  rep_origin     ori: high-copy-number ColE1/pMB1/pBR322/pUC origin of replication
