[The description below was written by a language model from this plasmid's Addgene catalogue record and pLannotate feature annotations shown in this document.]
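Description:
dSpCas9-SmBiT is a 9,895 bp mammalian expression plasmid on a pcDNA-type backbone that encodes nuclease-dead Streptococcus pyogenes Cas9 fused to SmBiT, the small 33 bp (11-residue) peptide fragment of split NanoLuc luciferase. It is propagated in E. coli as a high-copy plasmid through a ColE1/pUC-type origin with ampicillin selection (AmpR under its own bla promoter), and it also carries an f1 phage origin. For mammalian cells, an SV40 enhancer/early promoter drives a neomycin phosphotransferase gene, followed by an SV40 polyadenylation signal, allowing G418 selection of stable transfectants. Small remnants of ble, lacI and lac promoter/operator sequences are backbone leftovers with no stated function.

The fusion is expressed from the human CMV immediate-early enhancer and promoter. The feature table annotates the Cas9 coding region followed by a bipartite nucleoplasmin nuclear localization signal, then an HSV TK poly(A) signal and a short bGH poly(A) fragment. The SmBiT segment itself is too short to have been annotated, so its exact position relative to Cas9 and the NLS is not shown, and the inactivating mutations are likewise known only from the catalogue name. No guide RNA cassette is annotated, so guides would have to be supplied separately.

SmBiT alone is inactive and reconstitutes luminescent NanoLuc only when brought close to the complementary large fragment (LgBiT). According to the record, this construct is one half of a split-luciferase biosensor, and the associated work uses the platform to detect and image chromatin loops in individual live cells. Presumably dCas9 fusions are guided to two genomic loci, so that signal reports their spatial proximity.
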