Addgene plasmid #236759: dSpCas9-SmBiT
Purpose: Split NanoLuc luciferase biosensor fused to dSpCas9
Depositing lab: David Segal. Depositing organization: University of California, Davis. Publication: A split luciferase biosensing platform for detection and imaging of chromatin loops in individual live cells. Heath NG, Gomez JA, McGinty SP, O'Geen H, Segal DJ. Nucleic Acids Res. 2025 Nov 26;53(22):gkaf1324. doi: 10.1093/nar/gkaf1324. PubMed 41335466.
Backbone
  Vector backbone: pCDNA
  Total vector size (bp): 9895
  Vector type: Mammalian Expression
  Selectable markers: Neomycin (select with G418)
Growth in bacteria
  Bacterial resistance: Ampicillin, 100 μg/mL
  Growth temperature: 37°C
  Growth strain: DH5alpha
  Copy number: High Copy
Gene/Insert
  Gene/Insert name: NanoLuc SmBit (alt name: NanoLuc luciferase)
  Insert size (bp): 33
  Promoter: CMV
  Tag / fusion protein: dSpCas9
  Cloning method: Gibson Cloning
  Sequencing primers: 5′ CMV-F; 3′ BGH-rev
Terms and licenses: Academic/Nonprofit Terms; Industry Terms: Not Available to Industry
How to cite: dSpCas9-SmBiT was a gift from David Segal (Addgene plasmid # 236759 ; http://n2t.net/addgene:236759 ; RRID:Addgene_236759)
